Addgene plasmid #98240: IPCEF1 (PIP3EA-c002)
Purpose: Bacterial expression for structure determination; may not be full ORF
Depositing lab: Nicola Burgess-Brown. Depositing organization: University of Oxford.
Backbone
  Vector backbone: pNIC28-Bsa4
  Backbone manufacturer: Opher Gileadi (Addgene plasmid # 26103)
  Vector type: Bacterial Expression
Growth in bacteria
  Bacterial resistance: Kanamycin, 50 μg/mL
  Growth temperature: 37°C
  Growth strain: DH5alpha
  Copy number: Unknown
Gene/Insert
  Gene/Insert name: PIP3EA (alt names: IPCEF1; interaction protein for cytohesin exchange factors 1)
  Species: H. sapiens (human)
  Entrez Gene: IPCEF1 (a.k.a. PIP3-E)
  Promoter: T7
  Tag / fusion protein: His-6-TEV (N terminal on backbone)
  Cloning method: Ligation Independent Cloning
  Sequencing primers: 5′ T7F; 3′ T7R
Terms and licenses: Academic/Nonprofit Terms; Industry Terms: Not Available to Industry
Depositor comments: Use BL21(DE3)-R3-pRARE2 for expression. T7/lac regulated, N-terminal His-tag, TEV, LIC cloning using BsaI cleavage/T4 polymerase, SacB stuffer fragment, pET28 backbone. 5MR1: http://www.thesgc.org/structures/5MR1
How to cite: IPCEF1 (PIP3EA-c002) was a gift from Nicola Burgess-Brown (Addgene plasmid # 98240 ; http://n2t.net/addgene:98240 ; RRID:Addgene_98240)
