[The description below was written by a language model from this plasmid's Addgene catalogue record and pLannotate feature annotations shown in this document.]
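Description:
IPCEF1 (PIP3EA-c002) is a bacterial expression plasmid built on pNIC28-Bsa4, a pET28-derived vector designed for ligation-independent cloning, and was made to produce a human protein for structure determination. It is propagated in E. coli under kanamycin selection (aminoglycoside phosphotransferase, KanR) and replicates from a ColE1/pBR322-type origin accompanied by the bom and rop elements, the latter normally restraining copy number; the record lists copy number as unknown. An f1 origin is also present, along with short remnants of a tetracycline resistance gene that are backbone leftovers rather than functional markers.

The payload is a portion of human IPCEF1 (interaction protein for cytohesin exchange factors 1, also called PIP3-E), a protein that enhances cytohesin-mediated guanine-nucleotide exchange on ARF6. The annotated coding segment spans only about 300 nt, consistent with the depositor's caution that the insert may not be the full ORF, so it likely represents a single domain-sized fragment. Expression is driven by a T7 promoter with an adjacent lac operator and a T7 gene 10 ribosome binding site, and ends at a T7 terminator; the plasmid-borne lacI keeps the system repressed until induction with IPTG in a host supplying T7 RNA polymerase, such as the BL21(DE3) derivative the depositor recommends. The backbone contributes an N-terminal His6 tag followed by a TEV protease site, allowing affinity purification and subsequent tag removal, although this tag is not itself annotated in the feature table. The His-tag fragment annotated downstream of the insert appears to be vector sequence, and the record does not indicate that it is translated. In the parent vector a SacB stuffer occupies the cloning site and is replaced by the insert after BsaI cleavage and T4 polymerase treatment. The depositor's comments link the construct to a deposited crystal structure.
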