Features (pLannotate 1.2.2; 19 found; start..end, strand, type, name):
      1..19      +  promoter       T7 promoter: promoter for bacteriophage T7 RNA polymerase
     20..44      +  protein_bind   lac operator: The lac repressor binds to the lac operator to inhibit transcription in E. coli. This inhibition can be relieved by adding lactose or isopropyl-β-D-thiogalactopyranoside (IPTG). lac repressor encoded by lacI
     59..81      +  RBS            RBS: efficient ribosome binding site from bacteriophage T7 gene 10 (Olins and Rangwala, 1989)
    158..460     +  CDS            IPCEF1 (fragment): ICEF1_HUMAN - Also known as KIAA0403. Experimental evidence at protein level: Swiss-Prot protein existence level 1. Enhances the promotion of guanine-nucleotide exchange by PSCD2 on ARF6 in a concentration-dependent manner. From Homo sapiens (Human).
    526..543     +  CDS            9xHis (fragment): 9xHis affinity tag
    553..602     +  CDS            SET1 (fragment): solubility-enhancement tag derived from T7 phage gene 10B
    610..657     +  terminator     T7 terminator: transcription terminator for bacteriophage T7 RNA polymerase
    694..1122    +  rep_origin     f1 ori (sequence partly withheld): f1 bacteriophage origin of replication; arrow indicates direction of (+) strand synthesis
   1175..1232    +  promoter       AmpR promoter (fragment): bla
   1241..2056    -  CDS            KanR: aminoglycoside phosphotransferase; aph(3')-Ia; confers resistance to kanamycin in bacteria or G418 (Geneticin®) in eukaryotes
   2178..2766    +  rep_origin     ori: high-copy-number ColE1/pMB1/pBR322/pUC origin of replication
   2952..3091    -  misc_feature   bom: basis of mobility region from pBR322
   3193..3384    -  CDS            rop: Rop protein, which maintains plasmids at low copy number; rop
   3401..3781    +  CDS            YPB1_ECOLX: Protein predicted: Swiss-Prot protein existence level 4. From Escherichia coli.
   3853..4144    -  CDS            TcR (fragment): tetracycline efflux protein; tet; confers resistance to tetracycline
   4159..4180    -  protein_bind   CAP binding site: CAP binding activates transcription in the presence of cAMP. E. coli catabolite activator protein
   4193..5275    -  CDS            lacI: lac repressor; lacI; The lac repressor binds to the lac operator to inhibit transcription in E. coli. This inhibition can be relieved by adding lactose or isopropyl-β-D-thiogalactopyranoside (IPTG).
   5276..5353    -  promoter       lacI promoter: lacI
   5361..5640    -  CDS            TcR (fragment): tetracycline efflux protein; tet; confers resistance to tetracycline
>Addgene plasmid #98240 | IPCEF1 (PIP3EA-c002) | addgene full sequence | sequence record 193418 | Addgene NGS Result
TAATACGACTCACTATAGGGGAATTGTGAGCGGATAACAATTCCCCTCTAGAAATAATTTTGTTTAACTT
TAAGAAGGAGATATACATATGCACCATCATCATCATCATTCTTCTGGTGTAGATCTGGGTACCGAGAACC
TGTACTTCCAATCCATGGCTGACTGCCAAGGGTGGCTGTATAAGAAAAAGGAAAAGGGAAGTTTCCTAAG
CAACAAATGGAAAAAGTTCTGGGTGATACTGAAGGGGTCGTCACTGTACTGGTATAGCAATCAAATGGCA
GAGAAAGCTGATGGATTTGTCAACCTGCCTGATTTCACTGTGGAAAGAGCATCTGAATGCAAGAAAAAGC
ATGCTTTTAAGATCAGCCATCCACAGATCAAGACCTTTTATTTTGCAGCTGAGAATGTGCAGGAAATGAA
CGTGTGGTTAAATAAACTTGGATCGGCTGTAATCCATCAGTGACAGTAAAGGTGGATACGGATCCGAATT
CGAGCTCCGTCGACAAGCTTGCGGCCGCACTCGAGCACCACCACCACCACCACTGAGATCCGGCTGCTAA
CAAAGCCCGAAAGGAAGCTGAGTTGGCTGCTGCCACCGCTGAGCAATAACTAGCATAACCCCTTGGGGCC
TCTAAACGGGTCTTGAGGGGTTTTTTGCTGAAAGGAGGAACTATATCCGGATTGGCGAATGGG
[124 nt withheld, positions 694-817]
C
[91 nt withheld, positions 819-909]
A
[49 nt withheld, positions 911-959]
CCTTTGACGTTGGAGTCCACGTTCTTT
[37 nt withheld, positions 987-1023]
ACCCTATCTCGGTCTATTCTTTTGATTTATAAGGGATTTTGCCGATTTCGGCCTATTGGTTAAAAAATGA
GCTGATTTAACAAAAATTTAACGCGAATTTTAACAAAATATTAACGCTTACAATTTAGGTGGCACTTTTC
GGGGAAATGTGCGCGGAACCCCTATTTGTTTATTTTTCTAAATACATTCAAATATGTATCCGCTCATGAA
TTAATTCTTAGAAAAACTCATCGAGCATCAAATGAAACTGCAATTTATTCATATCAGGATTATCAATACC
ATATTTTTGAAAAAGCCGTTTCTGTAATGAAGGAGAAAACTCACCGAGGCAGTTCCATAGGATGGCAAGA
TCCTGGTATCGGTCTGCGATTCCGACTCGTCCAACATCAATACAACCTATTAATTTCCCCTCGTCAAAAA
TAAGGTTATCAAGTGAGAAATCACCATGAGTGACGACTGAATCCGGTGAGAATGGCAAAAGTTTATGCAT
TTCTTTCCAGACTTGTTCAACAGGCCAGCCATTACGCTCGTCATCAAAATCACTCGCATCAACCAAACCG
TTATTCATTCGTGATTGCGCCTGAGCGAGACGAAATACGCGATCGCTGTTAAAAGGACAATTACAAACAG
GAATCGAATGCAACCGGCGCAGGAACACTGCCAGCGCATCAACAATATTTTCACCTGAATCAGGATATTC
TTCTAATACCTGGAATGCTGTTTTCCCGGGGATCGCAGTGGTGAGTAACCATGCATCATCAGGAGTACGG
ATAAAATGCTTGATGGTCGGAAGAGGCATAAATTCCGTCAGCCAGTTTAGTCTGACCATCTCATCTGTAA
CATCATTGGCAACGCTACCTTTGCCATGTTTCAGAAACAACTCTGGCGCATCGGGCTTCCCATACAATCG
ATAGATTGTCGCACCTGATTGCCCGACATTATCGCGAGCCCATTTATACCCATATAAATCAGCATCCATG
TTGGAATTTAATCGCGGCCTAGAGCAAGACGTTTCCCGTTGAATATGGCTCATAACACCCCTTGTATTAC
TGTTTATGTAAGCAGACAGTTTTATTGTTCATGACCAAAATCCCTTAACGTGAGTTTTCGTTCCACTGAG
CGTCAGACCCCGTAGAAAAGATCAAAGGATCTTCTTGAGATCCTTTTTTTCTGCGCGTAATCTGCTGCTT
GCAAACAAAAAAACCACCGCTACCAGCGGTGGTTTGTTTGCCGGATCAAGAGCTACCAACTCTTTTTCCG
AAGGTAACTGGCTTCAGCAGAGCGCAGATACCAAATACTGTCCTTCTAGTGTAGCCGTAGTTAGGCCACC
ACTTCAAGAACTCTGTAGCACCGCCTACATACCTCGCTCTGCTAATCCTGTTACCAGTGGCTGCTGCCAG
TGGCGATAAGTCGTGTCTTACCGGGTTGGACTCAAGACGATAGTTACCGGATAAGGCGCAGCGGTCGGGC
TGAACGGGGGGTTCGTGCACACAGCCCAGCTTGGAGCGAACGACCTACACCGAACTGAGATACCTACAGC
GTGAGCTATGAGAAAGCGCCACGCTTCCCGAAGGGAGAAAGGCGGACAGGTATCCGGTAAGCGGCAGGGT
CGGAACAGGAGAGCGCACGAGGGAGCTTCCAGGGGGAAACGCCTGGTATCTTTATAGTCCTGTCGGGTTT
CGCCACCTCTGACTTGAGCGTCGATTTTTGTGATGCTCGTCAGGGGGGCGGAGCCTATGGAAAAACGCCA
GCAACGCGGCCTTTTTACGGTTCCTGGCCTTTTGCTGGCCTTTTGCTCACATGTTCTTTCCTGCGTTATC
CCCTGATTCTGTGGATAACCGTATTACCGCCTTTGAGTGAGCTGATACCGCTCGCCGCAGCCGAACGACC
GAGCGCAGCGAGTCAGTGAGCGAGGAAGCGGAAGAGCGCCTGATGCGGTATTTTCTCCTTACGCATCTGT
GCGGTATTTCACACCGCAATGGTGCACTCTCAGTACAATCTGCTCTGATGCCGCATAGTTAAGCCAGTAT
ACACTCCGCTATCGCTACGTGACTGGGTCATGGCTGCGCCCCGACACCCGCCAACACCCGCTGACGCGCC
CTGACGGGCTTGTCTGCTCCCGGCATCCGCTTACAGACAAGCTGTGACCGTCTCCGGGAGCTGCATGTGT
CAGAGGTTTTCACCGTCATCACCGAAACGCGCGAGGCAGCTGCGGTAAAGCTCATCAGCGTGGTCGTGAA
GCGATTCACAGATGTCTGCCTGTTCATCCGCGTCCAGCTCGTTGAGTTTCTCCAGAAGCGTTAATGTCTG
GCTTCTGATAAAGCGGGCCATGTTAAGGGCGGTTTTTTCCTGTTTGGTCACTGATGCCTCCGTGTAAGGG
GGATTTCTGTTCATGGGGGTAATGATACCGATGAAACGAGAGAGGATGCTCACGATACGGGTTACTGATG
ATGAACATGCCCGGTTACTGGAACGTTGTGAGGGTAAACAACTGGCGGTATGGATGCGGCGGGACCAGAG
AAAAATCACTCAGGGTCAATGCCAGCGCTTCGTTAATACAGATGTAGGTGTTCCACAGGGTAGCCAGCAG
CATCCTGCGATGCAGATCCGGAACATAATGGTGCAGGGCGCTGACTTCCGCGTTTCCAGACTTTACGAAA
CACGGAAACCGAAGACCATTCATGTTGTTGCTCAGGTCGCAGACGTTTTGCAGCAGCAGTCGCTTCACGT
TCGCTCGCGTATCGGTGATTCATTCTGCTAACCAGTAAGGCAACCCCGCCAGCCTAGCCGGGTCCTCAAC
GACAGGAGCACGATCATGCGCACCCGTGGGGCCGCCATGCCGGCGATAATGGCCTGCTTCTCGCCGAAAC
GTTTGGTGGCGGGACCAGTGACGAAGGCTTGAGCGAGGGCGTGCAAGATTCCGAATACCGCAAGCGACAG
GCCGATCATCGTCGCGCTCCAGCGAAAGCGGTCCTCGCCGAAAATGACCCAGAGCGCTGCCGGCACCTGT
CCTACGAGTTGCATGATAAAGAAGACAGTCATAAGTGCGGCGACGATAGTCATGCCCCGCGCCCACCGGA
AGGAGCTGACTGGGTTGAAGGCTCTCAAGGGCATCGGTCGAGATCCCGGTGCCTAATGAGTGAGCTAACT
TACATTAATTGCGTTGCGCTCACTGCCCGCTTTCCAGTCGGGAAACCTGTCGTGCCAGCTGCATTAATGA
ATCGGCCAACGCGCGGGGAGAGGCGGTTTGCGTATTGGGCGCCAGGGTGGTTTTTCTTTTCACCAGTGAG
ACGGGCAACAGCTGATTGCCCTTCACCGCCTGGCCCTGAGAGAGTTGCAGCAAGCGGTCCACGCTGGTTT
GCCCCAGCAGGCGAAAATCCTGTTTGATGGTGGTTAACGGCGGGATATAACATGAGCTGTCTTCGGTATC
GTCGTATCCCACTACCGAGATATCCGCACCAACGCGCAGCCCGGACTCGGTAATGGCGCGCATTGCGCCC
AGCGCCATCTGATCGTTGGCAACCAGCATCGCAGTGGGAACGATGCCCTCATTCAGCATTTGCATGGTTT
GTTGAAAACCGGACATGGCACTCCAGTCGCCTTCCCGTTCCGCTATCGGCTGAATTTGATTGCGAGTGAG
ATATTTATGCCAGCCAGCCAGACGCAGACGCGCCGAGACAGAACTTAATGGGCCCGCTAACAGCGCGATT
TGCTGGTGACCCAATGCGACCAGATGCTCCACGCCCAGTCGCGTACCGTCTTCATGGGAGAAAATAATAC
TGTTGATGGGTGTCTGGTCAGAGACATCAAGAAATAACGCCGGAACATTAGTGCAGGCAGCTTCCACAGC
AATGGCATCCTGGTCATCCAGCGGATAGTTAATGATCAGCCCACTGACGCGTTGCGCGAGAAGATTGTGC
ACCGCCGCTTTACAGGCTTCGACGCCGCTTCGTTCTACCATCGACACCACCACGCTGGCACCCAGTTGAT
CGGCGCGAGATTTAATCGCCGCGACAATTTGCGACGGCGCGTGCAGGGCCAGACTGGAGGTGGCAACGCC
AATCAGCAACGACTGTTTGCCCGCCAGTTGTTGTGCCACGCGGTTGGGAATGTAATTCAGCTCCGCCATC
GCCGCTTCCACTTTTTCCCGCGTTTTCGCAGAAACGTGGCTGGCCTGGTTCACCACGCGGGAAACGGTCT
GATAAGAGACACCGGCATACTCTGCGACATCGTATAACGTTACTGGTTTCACATTCACCACCCTGAATTG
ACTCTCTTCCGGGCGCTATCATGCCATACCGCGAAAGGTTTTGCGCCATTCGATGGTGTCCGGGATCTCG
ACGCTCTCCCTTATGCGACTCCTGCATTAGGAAGCAGCCCAGTAGTAGGTTGAGGCCGTTGAGCACCGCC
GCCGCAAGGAATGGTGCATGCAAGGAGATGGCGCCCAACAGTCCCCCGGCCACGGGGCCTGCCACCATAC
CCACGCCGAAACAAGCGCTCATGAGCCCGAAGTGGCGAGCCCGATCTTCCCCATCGGTGATGTCGGCGAT
ATAGGCGCCAGCAACCGCACCTGTGGCGCCGGTGATGCCGGCCACGATGCGTCCGGCGTAGAGGATCGAG
ATCTCGATCCCGCGAAAT
