>Addgene plasmid #98240 | IPCEF1 (PIP3EA-c002) | depositor partial sequence | sequence record 180096 | insert
CATATGCACCATCATCATCATCATTCTTCTGGTGTAGATCTGGGTACCGAGAACCTGTACTTCCAATCCA
TGGCTGACTGCCAAGGGTGGCTGTATAAGAAAAAGGAAAAGGGAAGTTTCCTAAGCAACAAATGGAAAAA
GTTCTGGGTGATACTGAAGGGGTCGTCACTGTACTGGTATAGCAATCAAATGGCAGAGAAAGCTGATGGA
TTTGTCAACCTGCCTGATTTCACTGTGGAAAGAGCATCTGAATGCAAGAAAAAGCATGCTTTTAAGATCA
GCCATCCACAGATCAAGACCTTTTATTTTGCAGCTGAGAATGTGCAGGAAATGAACGTGTGGTTAAATAA
ACTTGGATCGGCTGTAATCCATCAGTGACAGTAAAGGTGGATACGGATCCGAA
